Addgene plasmid #163998: pcDNA3.1 6B codon-optimized NLRP1 CARD-mCherry R1427E
Purpose: Mammalian expression vector encoding codon-optimized human NLRP1 CARD (filament-deficient mutation) with a C-terminal mCherry tag for imaging
Depositing lab: Hao Wu. Depositing organization: Boston Children's Hospital. Publication: Mechanism of filament formation in UPA-promoted CARD8 and NLRP1 inflammasomes. Robert Hollingsworth L, David L, Li Y, Griswold AR, Ruan J, Sharif H, Fontana P, Orth-He EL, Fu TM, Bachovchin DA, Wu H. Nat Commun. 2021 Jan 8;12(1):189. doi: 10.1038/s41467-020-20320-y. PubMed 33420033.
Backbone
  Vector backbone: pcDNA3.1 LIC 6B
  Vector type: Mammalian Expression
Growth in bacteria
  Bacterial resistance: Ampicillin, 100 μg/mL
  Growth temperature: 37°C
  Growth strain: DH5alpha
  Copy number: High Copy
Gene/Insert
  Gene/Insert name: NLRP1 CARD
  Species: H. sapiens (human)
  Mutation: R1427E
  Entrez Gene: NLRP1 (a.k.a. AIADK, CARD7, CIDED, CLR17.1, DEFCAP, DEFCAP-L/S, JRRP, MSPC, NAC, NALP1, PP1044, SLEV1, VAMAS1)
  Tag / fusion protein: mCherry (C terminal on insert)
  Cloning method: Ligation Independent Cloning
Terms and licenses: Academic/Nonprofit Terms; Industry Terms: Not Available to Industry
How to cite: pcDNA3.1 6B codon-optimized NLRP1 CARD-mCherry R1427E was a gift from Hao Wu (Addgene plasmid # 163998 ; http://n2t.net/addgene:163998 ; RRID:Addgene_163998)
