[The description below was written by a language model from this plasmid's Addgene catalogue record and pLannotate feature annotations shown in this document.]
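Description:
pcDNA3.1 6B codon-optimized NLRP1 CARD-mCherry R1427E is a mammalian expression plasmid of about 6.4 kb built on the pcDNA3.1 LIC 6B backbone, into which the insert was placed by ligation-independent cloning. It is maintained in E. coli through a high-copy ColE1/pUC-type origin and selected with ampicillin via the β-lactamase gene and its own promoter. An f1 origin is also present. For selection in mammalian cells, the backbone carries a neomycin/kanamycin phosphotransferase gene driven by the SV40 enhancer/early promoter and terminated by an SV40 polyadenylation signal.

The expression cassette uses the human CMV immediate-early enhancer and promoter, followed by a T7 promoter, to drive a codon-optimized coding sequence for the CARD domain of human NLRP1 fused at its C terminus to mCherry, with a bovine growth hormone polyadenylation signal downstream. An SP6 promoter lies in reverse orientation after the fusion. The automated annotation labels the region upstream of mCherry as a fragment of mouse Pycard (ASC). This most likely reflects similarity between CARD domains rather than a different insert, since the catalogue entry identifies the insert as NLRP1 CARD. Other short hits in the table, such as the truncated HIV-1 LTR, ble, lacI and bom fragments, look like partial matches or backbone remnants rather than functional parts.

The R1427E substitution is recorded as a filament-deficient mutation. The construct is intended for fluorescence imaging in transfected mammalian cells, where the red fusion shows how a CARD unable to polymerize behaves. It comes from work on the mechanism of filament formation in CARD8 and NLRP1 inflammasomes.
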