Features (pLannotate 1.2.2; 22 found; start..end, strand, type, name):
     53..844     +  CDS            neo: KKA2_KLEPN - Also known as kan, nptII. Experimental evidence at protein level: Swiss-Prot protein existence level 1. Resistance to kanamycin, neomycin, paromomycin, ribostamycin, butirosin and gentamicin B. From Klebsiella pneumoniae.
    868..1026    +  CDS            ble (fragment): BLE_KLEPN - Experimental evidence at protein level: Swiss-Prot protein existence level 1. Binding protein with a strong affinity to the bleomycin family of antibiotics. Binds to CL990; an antimitotic-antibiotic compound. From Klebsiella pneumoniae.
   1021..1142    +  polyA_signal   SV40 poly(A) signal: SV40 polyadenylation signal
   1215..1231    -  protein_bind   lac operator: The lac repressor binds to the lac operator to inhibit transcription in E. coli. This inhibition can be relieved by adding lactose or isopropyl-β-D-thiogalactopyranoside (IPTG). lac repressor encoded by lacI
   1239..1269    -  promoter       lac promoter: promoter for the E. coli lac operon
   1284..1305    -  protein_bind   CAP binding site: CAP binding activates transcription in the presence of cAMP. E. coli catabolite activator protein
   1318..1410    -  CDS            lacI (fragment): lac repressor; lacI; The lac repressor binds to the lac operator to inhibit transcription in E. coli. This inhibition can be relieved by adding lactose or isopropyl-β-D-thiogalactopyranoside (IPTG).
   1593..2181    -  rep_origin     ori: high-copy-number ColE1/pMB1/pBR322/pUC origin of replication
   2352..3212    -  CDS            AmpR: β-lactamase; bla; confers resistance to ampicillin, carbenicillin, and related antibiotics
   3213..3317    -  promoter       AmpR promoter: bla
   3376..3428    -  misc_feature   bom (fragment): basis of mobility region from pBR322
   3583..3962    +  enhancer       CMV enhancer: human cytomegalovirus immediate early enhancer
   3963..4166    +  promoter       CMV promoter: human cytomegalovirus (CMV) immediate early promoter
   4162..4195    +  LTR            5' LTR (truncated) (fragment): truncated 5' long terminal repeat (LTR) from HIV-1
   4211..4229    +  promoter       T7 promoter: promoter for bacteriophage T7 RNA polymerase
   4304..4543    +  CDS            Pycard (fragment): ASC_MOUSE - Also known as Asc. Experimental evidence at protein level: Swiss-Prot protein existence level 1. Functions as key mediator in apoptosis and inflammation. Promotes caspase-mediated apoptosis involving predominantly caspase-8 and also caspase-9 in a probable cell type-specific manner. Involved in activation of the mitochondrial apoptotic pathway, promotes caspase-8- dependent proteolytic maturation of BID independently of FADD in certain cell types and also mediates mitochondrial translocation of BAX and activates BAX-dependent apoptosis coupled to activation of caspase- 9, -2 and -3
   4622..5329    +  CDS            mCherry: monomeric derivative of DsRed fluorescent protein (Shaner et al., 2004) mammalian codon-optimized
   5348..5366    -  promoter       SP6 promoter: promoter for bacteriophage SP6 RNA polymerase
   5392..5616    +  polyA_signal   bGH poly(A) signal: bovine growth hormone polyadenylation signal
   5620..5641    +  promoter       SV40 promoter (fragment): SV40 enhancer and early promoter
   5662..6090    +  rep_origin     f1 ori (sequence partly withheld): f1 bacteriophage origin of replication; arrow indicates direction of (+) strand synthesis
   6104..6433    +  promoter       SV40 promoter: SV40 enhancer and early promoter
>Addgene plasmid #163998 | pcDNA3.1 6B codon-optimized NLRP1 CARD-mCherry R1427E | addgene full sequence | sequence record 324619 | Addgene NGS Result
TTGTATATCCATTTTCGGATCTGATCAAGAGACAGGATGAGGATCGTTTCGCATGATTGAACAAGATGGA
TTGCACGCAGGTTCTCCGGCCGCTTGGGTGGAGAGGCTATTCGGCTATGACTGGGCACAACAGACAATCG
GCTGCTCTGATGCCGCCGTGTTCCGGCTGTCAGCGCAGGGGCGCCCGGTTCTTTTTGTCAAGACCGACCT
GTCCGGTGCCCTGAATGAACTGCAGGACGAGGCAGCGCGGCTATCGTGGCTGGCCACGACGGGCGTTCCT
TGCGCAGCTGTGCTCGACGTTGTCACTGAAGCGGGAAGGGACTGGCTGCTATTGGGCGAAGTGCCGGGGC
AGGATCTCCTGTCATCTCACCTTGCTCCTGCCGAGAAAGTATCCATCATGGCTGATGCAATGCGGCGGCT
GCATACGCTTGATCCGGCTACCTGCCCATTCGACCACCAAGCGAAACATCGCATCGAGCGAGCACGTACT
CGGATGGAAGCCGGTCTTGTCGATCAGGATGATCTGGACGAAGAGCATCAGGGGCTCGCGCCAGCCGAAC
TGTTCGCCAGGCTCAAGGCGCGCATGCCCGACGGCGAGGATCTCGTCGTGACCCATGGCGATGCCTGCTT
GCCGAATATCATGGTGGAAAATGGCCGCTTTTCTGGATTCATCGACTGTGGCCGGCTGGGTGTGGCGGAC
CGCTATCAGGACATAGCGTTGGCTACCCGTGATATTGCTGAAGAGCTTGGCGGCGAATGGGCTGACCGCT
TCCTCGTGCTTTACGGTATCGCCGCTCCCGATTCGCAGCGCATCGCCTTCTATCGCCTTCTTGACGAGTT
CTTCTGAGCGGGACTCTGGGGTTCGAAATGACCGACCAAGCGACGCCCAACCTGCCATCACGAGATTTCG
ATTCCACCGCCGCCTTCTATGAAAGGTTGGGCTTCGGAATCGTTTTCCGGGACGCCGGCTGGATGATCCT
CCAGCGCGGGGATCTCATGCTGGAGTTCTTCGCCCACCCCAACTTGTTTATTGCAGCTTATAATGGTTAC
AAATAAAGCAATAGCATCACAAATTTCACAAATAAAGCATTTTTTTCACTGCATTCTAGTTGTGGTTTGT
CCAAACTCATCAATGTATCTTATCATGTCTGTATACCGTCGACCTCTAGCTAGAGCTTGGCGTAATCATG
GTCATAGCTGTTTCCTGTGTGAAATTGTTATCCGCTCACAATTCCACACAACATACGAGCCGGAAGCATA
AAGTGTAAAGCCTGGGGTGCCTAATGAGTGAGCTAACTCACATTAATTGCGTTGCGCTCACTGCCCGCTT
TCCAGTCGGGAAACCTGTCGTGCCAGCTGCATTAATGAATCGGCCAACGCGCGGGGAGAGGCGGTTTGCG
TATTGGGCGCTCTTCCGCTTCCTCGCTCACTGACTCGCTGCGCTCGGTCGTTCGGCTGCGGCGAGCGGTA
TCAGCTCACTCAAAGGCGGTAATACGGTTATCCACAGAATCAGGGGATAACGCAGGAAAGAACATGTGAG
CAAAAGGCCAGCAAAAGGCCAGGAACCGTAAAAAGGCCGCGTTGCTGGCGTTTTTCCATAGGCTCCGCCC
CCCTGACGAGCATCACAAAAATCGACGCTCAAGTCAGAGGTGGCGAAACCCGACAGGACTATAAAGATAC
CAGGCGTTTCCCCCTGGAAGCTCCCTCGTGCGCTCTCCTGTTCCGACCCTGCCGCTTACCGGATACCTGT
CCGCCTTTCTCCCTTCGGGAAGCGTGGCGCTTTCTCATAGCTCACGCTGTAGGTATCTCAGTTCGGTGTA
GGTCGTTCGCTCCAAGCTGGGCTGTGTGCACGAACCCCCCGTTCAGCCCGACCGCTGCGCCTTATCCGGT
AACTATCGTCTTGAGTCCAACCCGGTAAGACACGACTTATCGCCACTGGCAGCAGCCACTGGTAACAGGA
TTAGCAGAGCGAGGTATGTAGGCGGTGCTACAGAGTTCTTGAAGTGGTGGCCTAACTACGGCTACACTAG
AAGAACAGTATTTGGTATCTGCGCTCTGCTGAAGCCAGTTACCTTCGGAAAAAGAGTTGGTAGCTCTTGA
TCCGGCAAACAAACCACCGCTGGTAGCGGTGGTTTTTTTGTTTGCAAGCAGCAGATTACGCGCAGAAAAA
AAGGATCTCAAGAAGATCCTTTGATCTTTTCTACGGGGTCTGACGCTCAGTGGAACGAAAACTCACGTTA
AGGGATTTTGGTCATGAGATTATCAAAAAGGATCTTCACCTAGATCCTTTTAAATTAAAAATGAAGTTTT
AAATCAATCTAAAGTATATATGAGTAAACTTGGTCTGACAGTTACCAATGCTTAATCAGTGAGGCACCTA
TCTCAGCGATCTGTCTATTTCGTTCATCCATAGTTGCCTGACTCCCCGTCGTGTAGATAACTACGATACG
GGAGGGCTTACCATCTGGCCCCAGTGCTGCAATGATACCGCGAGACCCACGCTCACCGGCTCCAGATTTA
TCAGCAATAAACCAGCCAGCCGGAAGGGCCGAGCGCAGAAGTGGTCCTGCAACTTTATCCGCCTCCATCC
AGTCTATTAATTGTTGCCGGGAAGCTAGAGTAAGTAGTTCGCCAGTTAATAGTTTGCGCAACGTTGTTGC
CATTGCTACAGGCATCGTGGTGTCACGCTCGTCGTTTGGTATGGCTTCATTCAGCTCCGGTTCCCAACGA
TCAAGGCGAGTTACATGATCCCCCATGTTGTGCAAAAAAGCGGTTAGCTCCTTCGGTCCTCCGATCGTTG
TCAGAAGTAAGTTGGCCGCAGTGTTATCACTCATGGTTATGGCAGCACTGCATAATTCTCTTACTGTCAT
GCCATCCGTAAGATGCTTTTCTGTGACTGGTGAGTACTCAACCAAGTCATTCTGAGAATAGTGTATGCGG
CGACCGAGTTGCTCTTGCCCGGCGTCAATACGGGATAATACCGCGCCACATAGCAGAACTTTAAAAGTGC
TCATCATTGGAAAACGTTCTTCGGGGCGAAAACTCTCAAGGATCTTACCGCTGTTGAGATCCAGTTCGAT
GTAACCCACTCGTGCACCCAACTGATCTTCAGCATCTTTTACTTTCACCAGCGTTTCTGGGTGAGCAAAA
ACAGGAAGGCAAAATGCCGCAAAAAAGGGAATAAGGGCGACACGGAAATGTTGAATACTCATACTCTTCC
TTTTTCATTATTATTGAAGCATTTATCAGGGTTATTGTCTCATGAGCGGATACATATTTGAATGTATTTA
GAAAAATAAACAAATAGGGGTTCCGCGCACATTTCCCCGAAAAGTGCCACCTGACGTCGACGGATCGGGA
GATCTCCCGATCCCCTATGGTGCACTCTCAGTACAATCTGCTCTGATGCCGCATAGTTAAGCCAGTATCT
GCTCCCTGCTTGTGTGTTGGAGGTCGCTGAGTAGTGCGCGAGCAAAATTTAAGCTACAACAAGGCAAGGC
TTGACCGACAATTGCATGAAGAATCTGCTTAGGGTTAGGCGTTTTGCGCTGCTTCGCGATGTACGGGCCA
GATATACGCGTTGACATTGATTATTGACTAGTTATTAATAGTAATCAATTACGGGGTCATTAGTTCATAG
CCCATATATGGAGTTCCGCGTTACATAACTTACGGTAAATGGCCCGCCTGGCTGACCGCCCAACGACCCC
CGCCCATTGACGTCAATAATGACGTATGTTCCCATAGTAACGCCAATAGGGACTTTCCATTGACGTCAAT
GGGTGGAGTATTTACGGTAAACTGCCCACTTGGCAGTACATCAAGTGTATCATATGCCAAGTACGCCCCC
TATTGACGTCAATGACGGTAAATGGCCCGCCTGGCATTATGCCCAGTACATGACCTTATGGGACTTTCCT
ACTTGGCAGTACATCTACGTATTAGTCATCGCTATTACCATGGTGATGCGGTTTTGGCAGTACATCAATG
GGCGTGGATAGCGGTTTGACTCACGGGGATTTCCAAGTCTCCACCCCATTGACGTCAATGGGAGTTTGTT
TTGGCACCAAAATCAACGGGACTTTCCAAAATGTCGTAACAACTCCGCCCCATTGACGCAAATGGGCGGT
AGGCGTGTACGGTGGGAGGTCTATATAAGCAGAGCTCTCTGGCTAACTAGAGAACCCACTGCTTACTGGC
TTATCGAAATTAATACGACTCACTATAGGGAGACCCAAGCTTGGTACCGAGCTCGGATCCCTACTTCCAA
TCCAATGCCACCATGGACGCTCCTCAGCTGCTGCATTTCGTGGACCAGTACCGGGAGCAGCTGATCGCTA
GAGTGACCTCCGTGGAAGTGGTGCTGGACAAGCTGCACGGACAGGTGCTGAGTCAGGAGCAGTACGAGAG
GGTGCTGGCAGAGAACACCAGGCCTAGCCAGATGGAGAAGCTGTTCAGCCTGAGCCAGTCTTGGGACAGG
AAGTGCAAGGACGGCCTGTACCAGGCTCTGAAGGAGACACACCCCCACCTGATCATGGAGCTCTGGGAGA
AGGGAAGCAAGAAGGGCCTGCTGCCTCTGTCTAGCGGCATTGGTAGTGGGAGCAACGGCAGCAGCGGATC
CGTGAGCAAGGGCGAGGAGGATAACATGGCCATCATCAAGGAGTTCATGCGCTTCAAGGTGCACATGGAG
GGCTCCGTGAACGGCCACGAGTTCGAGATCGAGGGCGAGGGCGAGGGCCGCCCCTACGAGGGCACCCAGA
CCGCCAAGCTGAAGGTGACCAAGGGTGGCCCCCTGCCCTTCGCCTGGGACATCCTGTCCCCTCAGTTCAT
GTACGGCTCCAAGGCCTACGTGAAGCACCCCGCCGACATCCCCGACTACTTGAAGCTGTCCTTCCCCGAG
GGCTTCAAGTGGGAGCGCGTGATGAACTTCGAGGACGGCGGCGTGGTGACCGTGACCCAGGACTCCTCCC
TCCAGGACGGCGAGTTCATCTACAAGGTGAAGCTGCGCGGCACCAACTTCCCCTCCGACGGCCCCGTAAT
GCAGAAGAAGACCATGGGCTGGGAGGCCTCCTCCGAGCGGATGTACCCCGAGGACGGCGCCCTGAAGGGC
GAGATCAAGCAGAGGCTGAAGCTGAAGGACGGCGGCCACTACGACGCTGAGGTCAAGACCACCTACAAGG
CCAAGAAGCCCGTGCAGCTGCCCGGCGCCTACAACGTCAACATCAAGTTGGACATCACCTCCCACAACGA
GGACTACACCATCGTGGAACAGTACGAACGCGCCGAGGGCCGCCACTCCACCGGCGGCATGGACGAGCTG
TACAAGTAGTAATCTAGAGGGCCCTATTCTATAGTGTCACCTAAATGCTAGAGCTCGCTGATCAGCCTCG
ACTGTGCCTTCTAGTTGCCAGCCATCTGTTGTTTGCCCCTCCCCCGTGCCTTCCTTGACCCTGGAAGGTG
CCACTCCCACTGTCCTTTCCTAATAAAATGAGGAAATTGCATCGCATTGTCTGAGTAGGTGTCATTCTAT
TCTGGGGGGTGGGGTGGGGCAGGACAGCAAGGGGGAGGATTGGGAAGACAATAGCAGGCATGCTGGGGAT
GCGGTGGGCTCTATGGCTTCTGAGGCGGAAAGAACCAGCTGGGGCTCTAGGGGGTATCCCC
[124 nt withheld, positions 5662-5785]
C
[91 nt withheld, positions 5787-5877]
A
[49 nt withheld, positions 5879-5927]
CCTTTGACGTTGGAGTCCACGTTCTTT
[37 nt withheld, positions 5955-5991]
ACCCTATCTCGGTCTATTCTTTTGATTTATAAGGGATTTTGCCGATTTCGGCCTATTGGTTAAAAAATGA
GCTGATTTAACAAAAATTTAACGCGAATTAATTCTGTGGAATGTGTGTCAGTTAGGGTGTGGAAAGTCCC
CAGGCTCCCCAGCAGGCAGAAGTATGCAAAGCATGCATCTCAATTAGTCAGCAACCAGGTGTGGAAAGTC
CCCAGGCTCCCCAGCAGGCAGAAGTATGCAAAGCATGCATCTCAATTAGTCAGCAACCATAGTCCCGCCC
CTAACTCCGCCCATCCCGCCCCTAACTCCGCCCAGTTCCGCCCATTCTCCGCCCCATGGCTGACTAATTT
TTTTTATTTATGCAGAGGCCGAGGCCGCCTCTGCCTCTGAGCTATTCCAGAAGTAGTGAGGAGGCTTTTT
TGGAGGCCTAGGCTTTTGCAAAAAGCTCCCGGGAGC
