>Addgene plasmid #163998 | pcDNA3.1 6B codon-optimized NLRP1 CARD-mCherry R1427E | depositor partial sequence | sequence record 318217 | Insert sequence
ATGGACGCTCCTCAGCTGCTGCATTTCGTGGACCAGTACCGGGAGCAGCTGATCGCTAGAGTGACCTCCG
TGGAAGTGGTGCTGGACAAGCTGCACGGACAGGTGCTGAGTCAGGAGCAGTACGAGAGGGTGCTGGCAGA
GAACACCAGGCCTAGCCAGATGGAGAAGCTGTTCAGCCTGAGCCAGTCTTGGGACAGGAAGTGCAAGGAC
GGCCTGTACCAGGCTCTGAAGGAGACACACCCCCACCTGATCATGGAGCTCTGGGAGAAGGGAAGCAAGA
AGGGCCTGCTGCCTCTGTCTAGC
